Addgene plasmid #79230: pAB061i3
Purpose: Directed Evolution of Protein-Protein Interactions
Depositing lab: David Liu. Depositing organization: Harvard University. Publication: Continuous evolution of Bacillus thuringiensis toxins overcomes insect resistance. Badran AH, Guzov VM, Huai Q, Kemp MM, Vishwanath P, Kain W, Nance AM, Evdokimov A, Moshiri F, Turner KH, Wang P, Malvar T, Liu DR. Nature. 2016 May 5;533(7601):58-63. doi: 10.1038/nature17938. Epub 2016 Apr 27. PubMed 27120167.
Backbone
  Vector backbone: ColEI
  Backbone manufacturer: David Liu Lab
  Backbone size w/o insert (bp): 2992
  Vector type: Bacterial Expression
Growth in bacteria
  Bacterial resistance: Spectinomycin, 50 μg/mL
  Growth temperature: 37°C
  Growth strain: NEB Turbo
  Copy number: High Copy
Gene/Insert
  Gene/Insert name: Ppro1 rpoZ; PlacIq lacI
  Species: Synthetic
  Promoter: Ppro1; PlacIq
  Cloning method: Ligation Independent Cloning
  Sequencing primers: 5′ n/a; 3′ n/a
Terms and licenses: Academic/Nonprofit Terms; Industry Terms: Not Available to Industry
How to cite: pAB061i3 was a gift from David Liu (Addgene plasmid # 79230 ; http://n2t.net/addgene:79230 ; RRID:Addgene_79230)
