[The description below was written by a language model from this plasmid's Addgene catalogue record and pLannotate feature annotations shown in this document.]
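Description:
pAB061i3 is a 3,998 bp bacterial expression plasmid built on a ColE1-type backbone and used in E. coli as a component of a system for the directed evolution of protein-protein interactions. It replicates from a ColE1/pMB1-family origin that spans the numbering origin of the circular map. The catalogue lists it as high copy, although the annotation also detects a rop gene, the pBR322 bom (basis of mobility) region and a short mbeC fragment, all remnants of the ColE1/pBR322 lineage; Rop normally moderates copy number. Selection is by spectinomycin, through the aadA aminoglycoside adenylyltransferase (SmR), which is annotated here as driven by the bla (AmpR) promoter.

The payload consists of two expression units. The first is rpoZ, encoding the omega subunit of E. coli RNA polymerase. The catalogue gives its promoter as Ppro1, which was not picked up as a feature in the annotation. The gene lies downstream of an rrnB T1 terminator that presumably insulates it from upstream transcription, and it is followed closely by a fragment of a Myc epitope tag. No partner protein fused to rpoZ is annotated or recorded. In bacterial two-hybrid designs, omega is usually fused to one binding partner so that an interaction recruits RNA polymerase to a reporter promoter. An unfused omega plasmid could therefore serve as a control or a parental scaffold, but the record does not say which. The second unit, on the opposite strand, is lacI under the lacIq promoter, which raises lac repressor levels to keep lac operator-controlled promoters elsewhere in the system tightly repressed until they are induced.
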