Features (pLannotate 1.2.2; 11 found; start..end, strand, type, name):
    774..914     -  misc_feature   bom: basis of mobility region from pBR322
   1016..1207    -  CDS            rop: Rop protein, which maintains plasmids at low copy number; rop
   1248..1304    +  CDS            mbeC (fragment): MBEC_ECOLX - Experimental evidence at protein level: Swiss-Prot protein existence level 1. Required for efficient mobilization of ColE1 plasmid and is thus essential to promote the specific transfer of the plasmid during conjugation. Probably functions by inducing DNA bending, helping the MbeA relaxase to melt the DNA around the nic site and cleave the phosphodiester bond. Binds specifically double-stranded DNA (dsDNA) containing the ColE1 oriT but does not recognize the inverted repeat (IR). From Escherichia coli.
   1318..1362    +  terminator     rrnB T1 terminator: transcription terminator T1 from the E. coli rrnB gene
   1547..1819    +  CDS            rpoZ (sequence withheld): RPOZ_ECO24 - Experimental evidence at protein level: Swiss-Prot protein existence level 1. Promotes RNA polymerase assembly. Latches the N- and C- terminal regions of the beta' subunit thereby facilitating its interaction with the beta and alpha subunits. From Escherichia coli O139:H28 (strain E24377A / ETEC).
   1832..1858    +  CDS            Myc (fragment): Myc (human c-Myc proto-oncogene) epitope tag
   1940..2731    -  CDS            SmR: aminoglycoside adenylyltransferase (Murphy, 1985); aadA; confers resistance to spectinomycin and streptomycin
   2732..2803    -  promoter       AmpR promoter: bla
   2833..3915    -  CDS            lacI: lac repressor; lacI; The lac repressor binds to the lac operator to inhibit transcription in E. coli. This inhibition can be relieved by adding lactose or isopropyl-β-D-thiogalactopyranoside (IPTG).
   3916..3982    -  promoter       lacIq promoter (fragment): lacI (mutant); In the lacIq allele, a single base change in the promoter boosts expression of the lacI gene about 10-fold.
   3998..588     +  rep_origin     ori (across the origin): high-copy-number ColE1/pMB1/pBR322/pUC origin of replication
>Addgene plasmid #79230 | pAB061i3 | depositor full sequence | sequence record 148351 | Full Sequence
TGAGATCCTTTTTTTCTGCGCGTAATCTGCTGCTTGCAAACAAAAAAACCACCGCTACCAGCGGTGGTTT
GTTTGCCGGATCAAGAGCTACCACCTCTTTTTCCGAAGGTAACTGGCTTCAGCAGAGCGCAGATACCAAA
TACTGTCCTTCTAGTGTAGCCGTAGTTAGGCCACCACTTCAAGAACTCTGTAGCACCGCCTACATACCTC
GCTCTGCTAATCCTGTTACCAGTGGCTGCTGCCAGTGGCGATAAGTCGTGTCTTACCGGGTTGGACTCAA
GACGATAGTTACCGGATAAGGCGCAGCGGTCGGGCTGAACGGGGGGTTCGTGCACACAGCCCAGCTTGGA
GCGAACGACCTACACCGAACTGAGATACCTACAGCGTGAGCTATGAGAAAGCGCCACGCTTCCCGAAGGG
AGAAAGGCGGACAGGTATCCGGTAAGCGGCAGGGTCGGAACAGGAGAGCGCACGAGGGAGCTTCCAGGGG
GAAACGCCTGGTATCTTTATAGTCCTGTCGGGTTTCGCCACCTCTGACTTGAGCGTCGATTTTTGTGATG
CTCGTCAGGGGGGCGGAGCCTATGGAAAAACGCCAGCAACGCGGCCTTTTTACGGTTCCTGGCCTTTTGC
TGGCCTTTTGCTCACATGTTCTTTCCTGCGTTATCCCCTGATTCTGTGGATAACCGTATTACCGCCTTTG
AGTGAGCTGATACCGCTCGCCGCAGCCGAACGACCGAGCGCAGCGAGTCAGTGAGCGAGGAAGCGGAAGA
GCGCCTGATGCGGTATTTTCTCCTTACGCATCTGTGCGGTATTTCACACCGCATATGGTGCACTCTCAGT
ACAATCTGCTCTGATGCCGCATAGTTAAGCCAGTATACACTCCGCTATCGCTACGTGACTGGGTCATGGC
TGCGCCCCGACACCCGCCAACACCCGCTGACGCGCCCTGACGGGCTTGTCTGCTCCCGGCATCCGCTTAC
AGACAAGCTGTGACCGTCTCCGGGAGCTGCATGTGTCAGAGGTTTTCACCGTCATCACCGAAACGCGCGA
GGCAGCTGCGGTAAAGCTCATCAGCGTGGTCGTGAAGCGATTCACAGATGTCTGCCTGTTCATCCGCGTC
CAGCTCGTTGAGTTTCTCCAGAAGCGTTAATGTCTGGCTTCTGATAAAGCGGGCCATGTTAAGGGCGGTT
TTTTCCTGTTTGGTCACTGATGCCTCCGTGTAAGGGGGATTTCTGTTCATGGGGGTAATGATACCGATGA
AACGAGAGAGGATGCTCACGATACGGGTTACTGATGATGAACAAGAGGACATCCGGTCAAATAAAACGAA
AGGCTCAGTCGAAAGACTGGGCCTTTCGTTTTGCTGAGGATTCTAGAGCACAGCTAACACCACGTCGTCC
CTATCTGCTGCCCTAGGTCTATGAGTGGTTGCTGGATAACTTTACGGGCATGCATAAGGCTCGGTATCTA
TATTCAGGGAGACCACAACGGTTTCCCTCTACAAATAATTTTGTTTAACTTTTACTAGAGTAAGGAGGAA
AAAAAA
[273 nt withheld, positions 1547-1819]
GCGGCCGCGGAACAAAAGCTTATTTCTGAAGAGGACTTGTAACTTAATTAACGGCACTCCTCAGCAAATA
TAATGACCCTCTTGATAACCCAAGAGGGCATTTTTTAATGCCCATGGCGTTTATTTGCCGACTACCTTGG
TGATCTCGCCTTTCACGTAGTGGACAAATTCTTCCAACTGATCTGCGCGCGAGGCCAAGCGATCTTCTTC
TTGTCCAAGATAAGCCTGTCTAGCTTCAAGTATGACGGGCTGATACTGGGCCGGCAGGCGCTCCATTGCC
CAGTCGGCAGCGACATCCTTCGGCGCGATTTTGCCGGTTACTGCGCTGTACCAAATGCGGGACAACGTAA
GCACTACATTTCGCTCATCGCCAGCCCAGTCGGGCGGCGAGTTCCATAGCGTTAAGGTTTCATTTAGCGC
CTCAAATAGATCCTGTTCAGGAACCGGATCAAAGAGTTCCTCCGCCGCTGGACCTACCAAGGCAACGCTA
TGTTCTCTTGCTTTTGTCAGCAAGATAGCCAGATCAATGTCGATCGTGGCTGGCTCGAAGATACCTGCAA
GAATGTCATTGCGCTGCCATTCTCCAAATTGCAGTTCGCGCTTAGCTGGATAACGCCACGGAATGATGTC
GTCGTGCACAACAATGGTGACTTCTACAGCGCGGAGAATCTCGCTCTCTCCAGGGGAAGCCGAAGTTTCC
AAAAGGTCGTTGATCAAAGCTCGCCGCGTTGTTTCATCAAGCCTTACGGTCACCGTAACCAGCAAATCAA
TATCACTGTGTGGCTTCAGGCCGCCATCCACTGCGGAGCCGTACAAATGTACGGCCAGCAACGTCGGTTC
GAGATGGCGCTCGATGACGCCAACTACCTCTGATAGTTGAGTCGATACTTCGGCGATCACCGCTTCCCTC
ATACTCTTCCTTTTTCAATATTATTGAAGCATTTATCAGGGTTATTGTCTCATGAGCGGATACATATTTG
AATGTATTTAGAAAAATATTAATTGCGTTGCGCTCACTGCCCGCTTTCCAGTCGGGAAACCTGTCGTGCC
AGCTGCATTAATGAATCGGCCAACGCGCGGGGAGAGGCGGTTTGCGTATTGGGCGCCAGGGTGGTTTTTC
TTTTCACCAGTGAGACGGGCAACAGCTGATTGCCCTTCACCGCCTGGCCCTGAGAGAGTTGCAGCAAGCG
GTCCACGCTGGTTTGCCCCAGCAGGCGAAAATCCTGTTTGATGGTGGTTAATGGCGGGATATAACATGAG
CTGTCTTCGGTATCGTCGTATCCCACTACCGAGATATCCGCACCAACGCGCAGCCCGGACTCGGTAATGG
CGCGCATTGCGCCCAGCGCCATCTGATCGTTGGCAACCAGCATCGCAGTGGGAACGATGCCCTCATTCAG
CATTTGCATGGTTTGTTGAAAACCGGACATGGCACTCCAGTCGCCTTCCCGTTCCGCTATCGGCTGAATT
TGATTGCGAGTGAGATATTTATGCCAGCCAGCCAGACGCAGACGCGCCGAGACAGAACTTAATGGGCCCG
CTAACAGTGCGATTTGCTGGTGACCCAATGCGACCAGATGCTCCACGCCCAGTCGCGTACCGTCTTCATG
GGAGAAAATAATACTGTTGATGGGTGTCTGGTCAGAGACATCAAGAAATAACGCCGGAACATTAGTGCAG
GCAGCTTCCACAGCAATGGCATCCTGGTCATCCAGCGGATAGTTAATGATCAGCCCACTGACGCGTTGCG
CGAGAAGATTGTGCACCGCCGCTTTACAGGCTTCGACGCCGCTTCGTTCTACCATCGACACCACCACGCT
GGCACCCAGTTGATCGGCGCGAGATTTAATCGCCGCGACAATTTGCGACGGCGCGTGCAGGGCCAGACTG
GAGGTGGCAACGCCAATCAGCAACGACTGTTTGCCCGCCAGTTGTTGTGCCACGCGGTTGGGAATGTAAT
TCAGCTCCGCCATCGCCGCTTCCACTTTTTCCCGCGTTTTCGCAGAAACGTGGCTGGCCTGGTTCACCAC
GCGGGAAACGGTCTGATAAGAGACACCGGCATACTCTGCGACATCGTATAACGTTACTGGTTTCACATTC
ACCACCCTGAATTGACTCTCTTCCGGGCGCTATCATGCCATACCGCGAAAGGTTTTGCACCATAGGCCAA
ATAGGCCGT
