>Addgene plasmid #79230 | pAB061i3 | addgene partial sequence | sequence record 151329 | pGEX3 5'-CCGGGAGCTGCATGTGTCAGAGG-3'
AGCTCATCAGCGTGGTCGTGAAGCGATTCACAGATGTCTGCCTGTTCATCCGCGTCCAGCTCGTTGAGTT
TCTCCAGAAGCGTTAATGTCTGGCTTCTGATAAAGCGGGCCATGTTAAGGGCGGTTTTTTCCTGTTTGGT
CACTGATGCCTCCGTGTAAGGGGGATTTCTGTTCATGGGGGTAATGATACCGATGAAACGAGAGAGGATG
CTCACGATACGGGTTACTGATGATGAACAAGAGGACATCCGGTCAAATAAAACGAAAGGCTCAGTCGAAA
GACTGGGCCTTTCGTTTTGCTGAGGATTCTAGAGCACAGCTAACACCACGTCGTCCCTATCTGCTGCCCT
AGGTCTATGAGTGGTTGCTGGATAACTTTACGGGCATGCATAAGGCTCGGTATCTATATTCAGGGAGACC
ACAACGGTTTCCCTCTACAAATAATTTTGTTTAACTTTTACTAGAGTAAGGAGGAAAAAAAA
[273 nt withheld, positions 483-755]
GCGGCCGCGGAACAA
