>Addgene plasmid #79230 | pAB061i3 | addgene partial sequence | sequence record 151330 | Spect-F 5'-cagcccgtcatacttgaagc-3'
GATCGCTTGGCCTCGCGCGCAGATCAGTTGGAAGAATTTGTCCACTACGTGAAAGGCGAGATCACCAAGG
TAGTCGGCAAATAAACGCCATGGGCATTAAAAAATGCCCTCTTGGGTTATCAAGAGGGTCATTATATTTG
CTGAGGAGTGCCGTTAATTAAGTTACAAGTCCTCTTCAGAAATAAGCTTTTGTTCCGCGGCCGC
[273 nt withheld, positions 205-477]
TTTTTTTTCCTCCTTACTCTAGTAAAAGTTAAACAAAATTATTTGTAGAGGGAAACCGTTGTGGTCTCCC
TGAATATAGATACCGAGCCTTATGCATGCCCGTAAAGTTATCCAGCAACCACTCATAGACCTAGGGCAGC
AGATAGGGACGACGTGGTGTTAGCTGTGCTCTAGAATCCTCAGCAAAACGAAAGGCCCAGTCTTTCGACT
GAGCCTTTCGTTTTATTTGACCGGATGTCCTCTTGTTCATCATCAGTAACCCGTATCGTGAGCATCCTCT
CTCGTTTCATCGGTATCATTACCC
